Addgene plasmid #229384: pXTK147 [Origin_RK2-PaqCI-Compatible_PartType3]
Purpose: XanthoMoClo Golden Gate Part Plasmid for cloning, contains Origin_RK2-PaqCI-Compatible_PartType3
Depositing lab: Michael Springer. Depositing organization: Harvard Medical School. Publication: XanthoMoClo horizontal line A Robust Modular Cloning Genetic Toolkit for the Genera Xanthobacter and Roseixanthobacter. Soltysiak MPM, Ory ALH, Lee AD, Christophersen CE, Jalihal AP, Springer M. ACS Synth Biol. 2025 Apr 18;14(4):1173-1190. doi: 10.1021/acssynbio.4c00806. Epub 2025 Mar 13. PubMed 40080684.
Backbone
  Vector backbone: pXTK
  Vector type: Bacterial Expression
Growth in bacteria
  Bacterial resistance: Ampicillin, 100 μg/mL
  Growth temperature: 37°C
  Growth strain: DH5alpha
  Copy number: Low Copy
Gene/Insert
  Gene/Insert name: RK2-oriT Origin (PaqCI Compatible) (alt name: Origin_RK2-PaqCI-Compatible_PartType3)
  Species: Synthetic
  Cloning method: Restriction Enzyme; 5′ cloning site unknown (unknown if destroyed)
Terms and licenses: Academic/Nonprofit Terms; Industry Terms: Not Available to Industry
How to cite: pXTK147 [Origin_RK2-PaqCI-Compatible_PartType3] was a gift from Michael Springer (Addgene plasmid # 229384 ; http://n2t.net/addgene:229384 ; RRID:Addgene_229384)
