[The description below was written by a language model from this plasmid's Addgene catalogue record and pLannotate feature annotations shown in this document.]
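Description:
pXTK147 is a Golden Gate part plasmid from the XanthoMoClo modular cloning toolkit, which was built for genetic work in the bacterial genera Xanthobacter and Roseixanthobacter. It uses the pXTK backbone and stores a single Type 3 part, a synthetic RK2 replication and transfer module described as PaqCI-compatible. That label presumably means the part can be used in assemblies that rely on the Type IIS enzyme PaqCI, although the record does not describe how compatibility was achieved, and the flanking cloning sites are not given. The sequenced plasmid is 4,506 nt and is maintained in E. coli under ampicillin selection. Resistance comes from a TEM-type beta-lactamase (bla) driven by its own AmpR promoter and followed by a bacteriophage fd terminator. The feature table annotates a ColE1/pUC-type origin, normally considered high copy, whereas the catalogue entry lists the plasmid as low copy. The record does not explain this difference.

The part itself contains the IncP (RK2) vegetative origin oriV together with trfA, which encodes the initiator protein that binds the oriV iterons to start replication and also takes part in copy number control. Together these two elements form the minimal broad-host-range RK2 replicon. Next to them lie the IncP origin of transfer oriT, the traJ gene encoding the oriT-recognising protein, and a short fragment of traI, a relaxosome component. These elements allow a plasmid carrying the part to be mobilised by conjugation when the remaining transfer functions are supplied in trans. No expression cassette or reporter is annotated. The plasmid serves as a source of an origin module, to be combined with other toolkit parts when assembling replicating, conjugatable vectors for non-model hosts.
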