Features (pLannotate 1.2.2; 9 found; start..end, strand, type, name):
      1..589     +  rep_origin     ori: high-copy-number ColE1/pMB1/pBR322/pUC origin of replication
    643..1788    -  CDS            trfA: TRFA_ECOLX - Experimental evidence at protein level: Swiss-Prot protein existence level 1. Also involved in plasmid copy number control, promoting intermolecular coupling of protein bound iterons at oriV, which inhibits replication initiation. From Escherichia coli.
   1918..2022    -  CDS            traI (fragment): TRAI6_ECOLX - Experimental evidence at protein level: Swiss-Prot protein existence level 1. The initiation process of transfer DNA synthesis requires the interaction of at least three plasmid-specific components (TraH, I, and J) at the transfer origin resulting in the assembly of a specialised nucleoprotein complex - the relaxosome. Site- and strand-specific cleavage at the transfer origin is dependent on TraI and TraJ. From Escherichia coli.
   2060..2431    -  CDS            traJ: oriT-recognizing protein; traJ
   2464..2573    -  oriT           oriT: incP origin of transfer
   2726..3357    +  rep_origin     oriV: incP origin of replication
   3484..3575    +  promoter       AmpR promoter: bla
   3576..4433    +  CDS            bla: BLAT_ECOLX - Experimental evidence at protein level: Swiss-Prot protein existence level 1. TEM-type are the most prevalent beta-lactamases in enterobacteria; they hydrolyze the beta-lactam bond in susceptible beta-lactam antibiotics, thus conferring resistance to penicillins and cephalosporins. TEM-3 and TEM-4 are capable of hydrolyzing cefotaxime and ceftazidime. TEM-5 is capable of hydrolyzing ceftazidime. TEM-6 is capable of hydrolyzing ceftazidime and aztreonam. TEM-8/CAZ-2, TEM- 16/CAZ-7 and TEM-24/CAZ-6 are markedly active against ceftazidime. IRT- 4 shows resistance to beta-lactamase in
   4440..4479    +  terminator     fd terminator: central terminator from bacteriophage fd (Otsuka and Kunisawa, 1982)
>Addgene plasmid #229384 | pXTK147 [Origin_RK2-PaqCI-Compatible_PartType3] | addgene full sequence | sequence record 464866 | Addgene NGS Result
TTGAGATCCTTTTTTTCTGCGCGTAATCTGCTGCTTGCAAACAAAAAAACCACCGCTACCAGCGGTGGTT
TGTTTGCCGGATCAAGAGCTACCAACTCTTTTTCCGAAGGTAACTGGCTTCAGCAGAGCGCAGATACCAA
ATACTGTTCTTCTAGTGTAGCCGTAGTTAGGCCACCACTTCAAGAACTCTGTAGCACCGCCTACATACCT
CGCTCTGCTAATCCTGTTACCAGTGGCTGCTGCCAGTGGCGATAAGTCGTGTCTTACCGGGTTGGACTCA
AGACGATAGTTACCGGATAAGGCGCAGCGGTCGGGCTGAACGGGGGGTTCGTGCACACAGCCCAGCTTGG
AGCGAACGACCTACACCGAACTGAGATACCTACAGCGTGAGCTATGAGAAAGCGCCACGCTTCCCGAAGG
GAGAAAGGCGGACAGGTATCCGGTAAGCGGCAGGGTCGGAACAGGAGAGCGCACGAGGGAGCTTCCAGGG
GGAAACGCCTGGTATCTTTATAGTCCTGTCGGGTTTCGCCACCTCTGACTTGAGCGTCGATTTTTGTGAT
GCTCGTCAGGGGGGCGGAGCCTATGGAAAAACGCCAGCAACGCGAGTCGGTCTCTCCCTGGAACTGACCC
CACAAGGCCCTAGCGTTTGCAATGCACCAGGTCATCATTGACCCAGGCGTGTTCCACCAGGCCGCTGCCT
CGCAACTCTTCGCAGGCTTCGCCGACCTGCTCGCGCCACTTCTTCACGCGGGTGGAATCCGATCCGCACA
TGAGGCGGAAGGTTTCCAGCTTGAGCGGGTACGGCTCCCGGTGCGAGCTGAAATAGTCGAACATCCGTCG
GGCCGTCGGCGACAGCTTGCGGTACTTCTCCCATATGAATTTCGTGTAGTGGTCGCCAGCAAACAGCACG
ACGATTTCCTCGTCGATCAGGACCTGGCAACGGGACGTTTTCTTGCCACGGTCCAGGACGCGGAAGCGGT
GCAGCAGCGACACCGATTCCAGGTGCCCAACGCGGTCGGACGTGAAGCCCATCGCCGTCGCCTGTAGGCG
CGACAGGCATTCCTCGGCCTTCGTGTAATACCGGCCATTGATCGACCAGCCCAGGTCCTGGCAAAGCTCG
TAGAACGTGAAGGTGATCGGCTCGCCGATAGGGGTGCGCTTCGCGTACTCCAAGACCTGCTGCCACACCA
GTTCGTCATCGTCGGCCCGCAGCTCGACGCCGGTGTAGGTGATCTTCACGTCCTTGTTGACGTGGAAAAT
GACCTTGTTTTGCAGCGCCTCGCGCGGGATTTTCTTGTTGCGCGTGGTGAACAGGGCAGAGCGGGCCGTG
TCGTTTGGCATCGCTCGCATCGTGTCCGGCCACGGCGCAATATCGAACAAGGAAAGCTGCATTTCCTTGA
TCTGCTGCTTCGTGTGTTTCAGCAACGCGGCCTGCTTGGCCTCGCTGACCTGTTTTGCCAGGTCCTCGCC
GGCGGTTTTTCGCTTCTTGGTCGTCATAGTTCCTCGCGTGTCGATGGTCATCGACTTCGCCAAACCTGCC
GCCTCCTGTTCGAGACGACGCGAACGCTCCACGGCGGCCGATGGCGCGGGCAGGGCAGGGGGAGCCAGTT
GCACGCTGTCGCGCTCGATCTTGGCCGTAGCTTGCTGGACCATCGAGCCGACGGACTGGAAGGTTTCGCG
GGGCGCACGCATGACGGTGCGGCTTGCGATGGTTTCGGCATCCTCGGCGGAAAACCCCGCGTCGATCAGT
TCTTGCCTGTATGCCTTCCGGTCAAACGTCCGATTCATTCACCCTCCTTGCGGGATTGCCCCGACTCACG
CCGGGGCAATGTGCCCTTATTCCTGATTTGACCCGCCTGGTGCCTTGGTGTCCAGATAATCCACCTTATC
GGCAATGAAGTCGGTCCCGTAGACCGTCTGGCCGTCCTTCTCGTACTTGGTATTCCGAATCTTGCCCTGC
ACGAATACCAGCTCCGCGAAGTCGCTCTTCTTGATGGAGCGCATGGGGACGTGCTTGGCAATCACGCGCA
CCCCCCGGCCGTTTTAGCGGCTAAAAAAGTCATGGCTCTGCCCTCGGGCGGACCACGCCCATCATGACCT
TGCCAAGCTCGTCCTGCTTCTCTTCGATCTTCGCCAGCAGGGCGAGGATCGTGGCATCACCGAACCGCGC
CGTGCGCGGGTCGTCGGTGAGCCAGAGTTTCAGCAGGCCGCCCAGGCGGCCCAGGTCGCCATTGATGCGG
GCCAGCTCGCGGACGTGCTCATAGTCCACGACGCCCGTGATTTTGTAGCCCTGGCCGACGGCCAGCAGGT
AGGCCTACAGGCTCATGCCGGCCGCCGCCGCCTTTTCCTCAATCGCTCTTCGTTCGTCTGGAAGGCAGTA
CACCTTGATAGGTGGGCTGCCCTTCCTGGTTGGCTTGGTTTCATCAGCCATCCGCTTGCCCTCATCTGTT
ACGCCGGCGGTAGCCGGCCAGCCTCGCAGAGCAGGATTCCCGTTGAGCACCGCCAGGTGCGAATAAGGGA
CAGTGAAGAAGGAACACCCGCTCGCGGGTGGGCCTACTTCACCTATCCTGCCCGGCTGACGCCGTTGGAT
ACACCAAGGAAAGTCTACACGAACCCTTTGGCAAAATCCTGTATATCGTGCGAAAAAGGATGGATATACC
GAAAAAATCGCTATAATGACCCCGAAGCAGGGTTATGCAGCGGAAAAGATCCGTCGACCCTTTCCGACGC
TCACCGGGCTGGTTGCCCTCGCCGCTGGGCTGGCGGCCGTCTATGGCCCTGCAAACGCGCCAGAAACGCC
GTCGAAGCCGTGTGCGAGACACCGCGGCCGCCGGCGTTGTGGATACCTCGCGGAAAACTTGGCCCTCACT
GACAGATGAGGGGCGGACGTTGACACTTGAGGGGCCGACTCACCCGGCGCGGCGTTGACAGATGAGGGGC
AGGCTCGATTTCGGCCGGCGACGTGGAGCTGGCCAGCCTCGCAAATCGGCGAAAACGCCTGATTTTACGC
GAGTTTCCCACAGATGATGTGGACAAGCCTGGGGATAAGTGCCCTGCGGTATTGACACTTGAGGGGCGCG
ACTACTGACAGATGAGGGGCGCGATCCTTGACACTTGAGGGGCAGAGTGCTGACAGATGAGGGGCGCACC
TATTGACATTTGAGGGGCTGTCCACAGGCAGAAAATCCAGCATTTGCAAGGGTTTCCGCCCGTTTTTCGG
CCACCGCTAACCTGTCTTTTAACCTGCTTTTAAACCAATATTTATAAACCTTGTTTTTAACCAGGGCTGC
GCCCTGTGCGCGTGACCGCGCACGCCGAAGGGGGGTGCCCCCCCTTCTCGAACCCTCCCGGCCCGCTAAC
GCGGGCCTCCCATCCCCCCAGGGGCTGCGCCCCTCGGCCGCGAACGGCCTCACCCCAAAAATGGCAGCCT
GGCTGAGACCAGAGTAGCCCGCCTAATGAGCGGGCTTTTTTTTAATTCCCCTATTTGTTTATTTTTCTAA
ATACATTCAAATATGTATCCGCTCATGAGACAATAACCCTGATAAATGCTTCAATAATATTGAAAAAGGA
AGAGTATGAGCATTCAGCATTTTCGTGTGGCGCTGATTCCGTTTTTTGCGGCGTTTTGCCTGCCGGTGTT
TGCGCATCCGGAAACCCTGGTGAAAGTGAAAGATGCGGAAGATCAACTGGGTGCGCGCGTGGGCTATATT
GAACTGGATCTGAACAGCGGCAAAATTCTGGAATCTTTTCGTCCGGAAGAACGTTTTCCGATGATGAGCA
CCTTTAAAGTGCTGCTGTGCGGTGCGGTTCTGAGCCGTGTGGATGCGGGCCAGGAACAACTGGGCCGTCG
TATTCATTATAGCCAGAACGATCTGGTGGAATATAGCCCGGTGACCGAAAAACATCTGACCGATGGCATG
ACCGTGCGTGAACTGTGCAGCGCGGCGATTACCATGAGCGATAACACCGCGGCGAACCTGCTGCTGACGA
CCATTGGCGGTCCGAAAGAACTGACCGCGTTTCTGCATAACATGGGCGATCATGTGACCCGTCTGGATCG
TTGGGAACCGGAACTGAACGAAGCGATTCCGAACGATGAACGTGATACCACCATGCCGGCAGCAATGGCG
ACCACCCTGCGTAAACTGCTGACGGGTGAGCTGCTGACCCTGGCAAGCCGCCAGCAACTGATTGATTGGA
TGGAAGCGGATAAAGTGGCGGGTCCGCTGCTGCGTAGCGCGCTGCCGGCTGGCTGGTTTATTGCGGATAA
AAGCGGTGCGGGCGAACGTGGCAGCCGTGGCATTATTGCGGCGCTGGGCCCGGATGGTAAACCGAGCCGT
ATTGTGGTGATTTATACCACCGGCAGCCAGGCGACGATGGATGAACGTAACCGTCAGATTGCGGAAATTG
GCGCGAGCCTGATTAAACATTGGTAAACCGATACAATTAAAGGCTCCTTTTGGAGCCTTTTTTTTTGGAC
GACCCTTGTCAGATCAAAGGATCTTC
